>Addgene plasmid #84409 | TOPO-BC15 | addgene full sequence | sequence record 163339 | Addgene assembled sequence
AGCGCCCAATACGCAAACCGCCTCTCCCCGCGCGTTGGCCGATTCATTAATGCAGCTGGCACGACAGGTT
TCCCGACTGGAAAGCGGGCAGTGAGCGCAACGCAATTAATGTGAGTTAGCTCACTCATTAGGCACCCCAG
GCTTTACACTTTATGCTTCCGGCTCGTATGTTGTGTGGAATTGTGAGCGGATAACAATTTCACACAGGAA
ACAGCTATGACCATGATTACGCCAAGCTATTTAGGTGACACTATAGAATACTCAAGCTATGCATCAAGCT
TGGTACCGAGCTCGGATCCACTAGTAACGGCCGCCAGTGTGCTGGAATTCGCCCTTAAGCAGAAGACGGC
ATACGAGATCGGTCTCGGCATTCCTGCTGAACCGCTCTTCCGATCTAGTGAGCTAGAGAACCCACTGCTT
ACAAGGGCGAATTCTGCAGATATCCATCACACTGGCGGCCGCTCGAGCATGCATCTAGAGGGCCCAATTC
GCCCTATAGTGAGTCGTATTACAATTCACTGGCCGTCGTTTTACAACGTCGTGACTGGGAAAACCCTGGC
GTTACCCAACTTAATCGCCTTGCAGCACATCCCCCTTTCGCCAGCTGGCGTAATAGCGAAGAGGCCCGCA
CCGATCGCCCTTCCCAACAGTTGCGCAGCCTGAATGGCGAATGG
[124 nt withheld, positions 675-798]
C
[91 nt withheld, positions 800-890]
A
[49 nt withheld, positions 892-940]
CCTTTGACGTTGGAGTCCACGTTCTTT
[37 nt withheld, positions 968-1004]
ACCCTATCTCGGTCTATTCTTTTGATTTATAAGGGATTTTGCCGATTTCGGCCTATTGGTTAAAAAATGA
GCTGATTTAACAAAAATTTAACGCGAATTTTAACAAAATTCAGGGCGCAAGGGCTGCTAAAGGAAGCGGA
ACACGTAGAAAGCCAGTCCGCAGAAACGGTGCTGACCCCGGATGAATGTCAGCTACTGGGCTATCTGGAC
AAGGGAAAACGCAAGCGCAAAGAGAAAGCAGGTAGCTTGCAGTGGGCTTACATGGCGATAGCTAGACTGG
GCGGTTTTATGGACAGCAAGCGAACCGGAATTGCCAGCTGGGGCGCCCTCTGGTAAGGTTGGGAAGCCCT
GCAAAGTAAACTGGATGGCTTTCTTGCCGCCAAGGATCTGATGGCGCAGGGGATCAAGATCTGATCAAGA
GACAGGATGAGGATCGTTTCGCATGATTGAACAAGATGGATTGCACGCAGGTTCTCCGGCCGCTTGGGTG
GAGAGGCTATTCGGCTATGACTGGGCACAACAGACAATCGGCTGCTCTGATGCCGCCGTGTTCCGGCTGT
CAGCGCAGGGGCGCCCGGTTCTTTTTGTCAAGACCGACCTGTCCGGTGCCCTGAATGAACTGCAGGACGA
GGCAGCGCGGCTATCGTGGCTGGCCACGACGGGCGTTCCTTGCGCAGCTGTGCTCGACGTTGTCACTGAA
GCGGGAAGGGACTGGCTGCTATTGGGCGAAGTGCCGGGGCAGGATCTCCTGTCATCCCACCTTGCTCCTG
CCGAGAAAGTATCCATCATGGCTGATGCAATGCGGCGGCTGCATACGCTTGATCCGGCTACCTGCCCATT
CGACCACCAAGCGAAACATCGCATCGAGCGAGCACGTACTCGGATGGAAGCCGGTCTTGTCGATCAGGAT
GATCTGGACGAAGAGCATCAGGGGCTCGCGCCAGCCGAACTGTTCGCCAGGCTCAAGGCGCGCATGCCCG
ACGGCGAGGATCTCGTCGTGACCCATGGCGATGCCTGCTTGCCGAATATCATGGTGGAAAATGGCCGCTT
TTCTGGATTCATCGACTGTGGCCGGCTGGGTGTGGCGGACCGCTATCAGGACATAGCGTTGGCTACCCGT
GATATTGCTGAAGAGCTTGGCGGCGAATGGGCTGACCGCTTCCTCGTGCTTTACGGTATCGCCGCTCCCG
ATTCGCAGCGCATCGCCTTCTATCGCCTTCTTGACGAGTTCTTCTGAATTGAAAAAGGAAGAGTATGAGT
ATTCAACATTTCCGTGTCGCCCTTATTCCCTTTTTTGCGGCATTTTGCCTTCCTGTTTTTGCTCACCCAG
AAACGCTGGTGAAAGTAAAAGATGCTGAAGATCAGTTGGGTGCACGAGTGGGTTACATCGAACTGGATCT
CAACAGCGGTAAGATCCTTGAGAGTTTTCGCCCCGAAGAACGTTTTCCAATGATGAGCACTTTTAAAGTT
CTGCTATGTGGCGCGGTATTATCCCGTATTGACGCCGGGCAAGAGCAACTCGGTCGCCGCATACACTATT
CTCAGAATGACTTGGTTGAGTACTCACCAGTCACAGAAAAGCATCTTACGGATGGCATGACAGTAAGAGA
ATTATGCAGTGCTGCCATAACCATGAGTGATAACACTGCGGCCAACTTACTTCTGACAACGATCGGAGGA
CCGAAGGAGCTAACCGCTTTTTTGCACAACATGGGGGATCATGTAACTCGCCTTGATCGTTGGGAACCGG
AGCTGAATGAAGCCATACCAAACGACGAGCGTGACACCACGATGCCTGTAGCAATGGCAACAACGTTGCG
CAAACTATTAACTGGCGAACTACTTACTCTAGCTTCCCGGCAACAATTAATAGACTGGATGGAGGCGGAT
AAAGTTGCAGGACCACTTCTGCGCTCGGCCCTTCCGGCTGGCTGGTTTATTGCTGATAAATCTGGAGCCG
GTGAGCGTGGGTCTCGCGGTATCATTGCAGCACTGGGGCCAGATGGTAAGCCCTCCCGTATCGTAGTTAT
CTACACGACGGGGAGTCAGGCAACTATGGATGAACGAAATAGACAGATCGCTGAGATAGGTGCCTCACTG
ATTAAGCATTGGTAACTGTCAGACCAAGTTTACTCATATATACTTTAGATTGATTTAAAACTTCATTTTT
AATTTAAAAGGATCTAGGTGAAGATCCTTTTTGATAATCTCATGACCAAAATCCCTTAACGTGAGTTTTC
GTTCCACTGAGCGTCAGACCCCGTAGAAAAGATCAAAGGATCTTCTTGAGATCCTTTTTTTCTGCGCGTA
ATCTGCTGCTTGCAAACAAAAAAACCACCGCTACCAGCGGTGGTTTGTTTGCCGGATCAAGAGCTACCAA
CTCTTTTTCCGAAGGTAACTGGCTTCAGCAGAGCGCAGATACCAAATACTGTTCTTCTAGTGTAGCCGTA
GTTAGGCCACCACTTCAAGAACTCTGTAGCACCGCCTACATACCTCGCTCTGCTAATCCTGTTACCAGTG
GCTGCTGCCAGTGGCGATAAGTCGTGTCTTACCGGGTTGGACTCAAGACGATAGTTACCGGATAAGGCGC
AGCGGTCGGGCTGAACGGGGGGTTCGTGCACACAGCCCAGCTTGGAGCGAACGACCTACACCGAACTGAG
ATACCTACAGCGTGAGCTATGAGAAAGCGCCACGCTTCCCGAAGGGAGAAAGGCGGACAGGTATCCGGTA
AGCGGCAGGGTCGGAACAGGAGAGCGCACGAGGGAGCTTCCAGGGGGAAACGCCTGGTATCTTTATAGTC
CTGTCGGGTTTCGCCACCTCTGACTTGAGCGTCGATTTTTGTGATGCTCGTCAGGGGGGCGGAGCCTATG
GAAAAACGCCAGCAACGCGGCCTTTTTACGGTTCCTGGCCTTTTGCTGGCCTTTTGCTCACATGTTCTTT
CCTGCGTTATCCCCTGATTCTGTGGATAACCGTATTACCGCCTTTGAGTGAGCTGATACCGCTCGCCGCA
GCCGAACGACCGAGCGCAGCGAGTCAGTGAGCGAGGAAGCGGAAG
Features (pLannotate 1.2.2; 13 found; start..end, strand, type, name):
      2..94      +  CDS            lacI (fragment): lac repressor; lacI; The lac repressor binds to the lac operator to inhibit transcription in E. coli. This inhibition can be relieved by adding lactose or isopropyl-β-D-thiogalactopyranoside (IPTG).
    107..128     +  protein_bind   CAP binding site: CAP binding activates transcription in the presence of cAMP. E. coli catabolite activator protein
    143..173     +  promoter       lac promoter: promoter for the E. coli lac operon
    181..197     +  protein_bind   lac operator: The lac repressor binds to the lac operator to inhibit transcription in E. coli. This inhibition can be relieved by adding lactose or isopropyl-β-D-thiogalactopyranoside (IPTG). lac repressor encoded by lacI
    239..257     +  promoter       SP6 promoter: promoter for bacteriophage SP6 RNA polymerase
    493..511     -  promoter       T7 promoter: promoter for bacteriophage T7 RNA polymerase
    514..671     +  CDS            lacZα (fragment): LacZα fragment of β-galactosidase; lacZ fragment
    675..1103    +  rep_origin     f1 ori (sequence partly withheld): f1 bacteriophage origin of replication; arrow indicates direction of (+) strand synthesis
   1116..1415    +  CDS            tnpA (fragment): TN5P_ECOLX - Also known as tnp. Experimental evidence at protein level: Swiss-Prot protein existence level 1. Mediates transposition of transposon Tn5 by a 'cut and paste' mechanism. First, the monomeric transposase binds the 19 bp inverted DNA repeats flanking the transposon. Then, dimerization of the DNA- bound transposase creates a synaptic DNA complex. After nicking of the first DNA strand, excision of the transposon proceeds through a series of intermediates. The transposase then mediates the insertion of the transposon at a new site by strand transfer. The activity of the wild- type tran
   1447..2238    +  CDS            neo: KKA2_KLEPN - Also known as kan, nptII. Experimental evidence at protein level: Swiss-Prot protein existence level 1. Resistance to kanamycin, neomycin, paromomycin, ribostamycin, butirosin and gentamicin B. From Klebsiella pneumoniae.
   2242..2258    +  promoter       AmpR promoter (fragment): bla
   2259..3119    +  CDS            AmpR: β-lactamase; bla; confers resistance to ampicillin, carbenicillin, and related antibiotics
   3290..3878    +  rep_origin     ori: high-copy-number ColE1/pMB1/pBR322/pUC origin of replication
