[The description below was written by a language model from this plasmid's Addgene catalogue record and pLannotate feature annotations shown in this document.]
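Description:
TOPO-BC15 is a small bacterial plasmid (about 4.1 kb in the assembled sequence) built on the commercial pCRII-TOPO cloning backbone and classed as a barcoding plasmid. It is one member of the FREQ-Seq-Squared kit, a set of constructs that supply Illumina barcodes for sequencing-based measurement of allele frequencies. It is maintained in E. coli through a high-copy ColE1/pUC-type origin and is selected with ampicillin via the β-lactamase (AmpR) gene. The feature table also shows an intact neo/nptII kanamycin-resistance coding sequence, preceded by a Tn5-derived fragment annotated as tnpA, as well as an f1 phage origin that could support single-stranded DNA production. These are standard parts of the backbone and not specific to this construct.

The payload is BC15, an 86 bp synthetic insert introduced by TOPO cloning. It was not annotated as a feature. However, the cloning region lies between the SP6 promoter and the oppositely oriented T7 promoter, within the lacZα reporter context (lac promoter, CAP site, lac operator and a lacZα fragment). The gap between the two phage promoters is therefore where the insert presumably sits. The SP6 and T7 sites are listed as the promoters and serve as sequencing primer sites for checking the insert. Nothing in the record suggests the barcode is meant to be expressed. The plasmid instead acts as a stable, clonal template stock for a defined barcode sequence, which is combined with others from the kit to multiplex samples in high-throughput allele frequency sequencing. The record does not give the barcode's internal structure or say how it is incorporated into libraries.
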