Addgene plasmid #84409: TOPO-BC15
Purpose: Encodes illumina barcodes for allele frequency sequencing (FREQ-Seq-Squared)
Depositing lab: J.J. Emerson. Depositing organization: University of California, Irvine. Publication: FREQ-Seq2: a method for precise high-throughput combinatorial quantification of allele frequencies. Zhao R, Lukacsovich T, Gaut R, Emerson JJ. G3 (Bethesda). 2023 Sep 30;13(10):jkad162. doi: 10.1093/g3journal/jkad162. PubMed 37494033.
Backbone
  Vector backbone: pCRII-TOPO
  Backbone manufacturer: Thermo Fisher Scientific
  Vector type: Barcoding plasmids
Growth in bacteria
  Bacterial resistance: Ampicillin, 100 μg/mL
  Growth temperature: 37°C
  Growth strain: DH5alpha
  Copy number: High Copy
Gene/Insert
  Gene/Insert name: BC15
  Species: Synthetic
  Insert size (bp): 86
  Promoter: SP6/T7
  Cloning method: TOPO Cloning
  Sequencing primers: 5′ T7; 3′ SP6
Terms and licenses: Academic/Nonprofit Terms; Industry Terms: Not Available to Industry
Depositor comments: This plasmid is part of the FREQ-Seq-Squared kit. See Addgene's kit collection page for more details: https://www.addgene.org/kits/
How to cite: TOPO-BC15 was a gift from J.J. Emerson (Addgene plasmid # 84409 ; http://n2t.net/addgene:84409 ; RRID:Addgene_84409)
