>Addgene plasmid #84409 | TOPO-BC15 | depositor partial sequence | sequence record 161015 | Primer and barcode sequence
GTAAGCAGTGGGTTCTCTAGCTCACTAGATCGGAAGAGCGGTTC
