>Addgene plasmid #84409 | TOPO-BC15 | addgene partial sequence | sequence record 163338 | F1ori-R 5'-AGGGAAGAAAGCGAAAGGAG-3'
C
[67 nt withheld, positions 2-68]
CCATTCGCCATTCAGGCTGCGCAACTGTTGGGAAGGGCGATCGGTGCGGGCCTCTTCGCTATTACGCCAG
CTGGCGAAAGGGGGATGTGCTGCAAGGCGATTAAGTTGGGTAACGCCAGGGTTTTCCCAGTCACGACGTT
GTAAAACGACGGCCAGTGAATTGTAATACGACTCACTATAGGGCGAATTGGGCCCTCTAGATGCATGCTC
GAGCGGCCGCCAGTGTGATGGATATCTGCAGAATTCGCCCTTGTAAGCAGTGGGTTCTCTAGCTCACTAG
ATCGGAAGAGCGGTTCAGCAGGAATGCCGAGACCGATCTCGTATGCCGTCTTCTGCTTAAGGGCGAATTC
CAGCACACTGGCGGCCGTTACTAGTGGATCCGAGCTCGGTACCAAGCTTGATGCATAGCTTGAGTATTCT
ATAGTGTCACCTAAATAGCTTGGCGTAATCATGGTCATAGCTGTTTCCTGTGTGAAATTGTTATCCGCTC
ACAATTCCACACAACATACGAGCCGGAAGCATAAAGTGTAAAGCCTGGGGTGCCTAATGAGTGAGCTAAC
TCACATTAATTGCGTTGCGCTCACTGCCCGCTTTCCAGTCGGGAAACCTGTCGTGCCAGCTGCATTAATG
AATCGGCCAACGCGCGGGGAGAGGCGGTTTGCGTATTGGGCGCTCTTCCGCTTCCTCGCTCACTGACTCG
CTGCGCTCGGTCGTTCGGCTGCGGCGAGCGGTATCAGCTCACTCAAAGGCGGTAATACG
